>Addgene plasmid #155231 | pLV-MPAct-mRuby3-IRES-Puro | addgene full sequence | sequence record 310004 | Addgene NGS Result
TGGAAGGGCTAATTCACTCCCAAAGAAGACAAGATATCCTTGATCTGTGGATCTACCACACACAAGGCTA
CTTCCCTGATTAGCAGAACTACACACCAGGGCCAGGGGTCAGATATCCACTGACCTTTGGATGGTGCTAC
AAGCTAGTACCAGTTGAGCCAGATAAGGTAGAAGAGGCCAATAAAGGAGAGAACACCAGCTTGTTACACC
CTGTGAGCCTGCATGGGATGGATGACCCGGAGAGAGAAGTGTTAGAGTGGAGGTTTGACAGCCGCCTAGC
ATTTCATCACGTGGCCCGAGAGCTGCATCCGGAGTACTTCAAGAACTGCTGATATCGAGCTTGCTACAAG
GGACTTTCCGCTGGGGACTTTCCAGGGAGGCGTGGCCTGGGCGGGACTGGGGAGTGGCGAGCCCTCAGAT
CCTGCATATAAGCAGCTGCTTTTTGCCTGTACTGGGTCTCTCTGGTTAGACCAGATCTGAGCCTGGGAGC
TCTCTGGCTAACTAGGGAACCCACTGCTTAAGCCTCAATAAAGCTTGCCTTGAGTGCTTCAAGTAGTGTG
TGCCCGTCTGTTGTGTGACTCTGGTAACTAGAGATCCCTCAGACCCTTTTAGTCAGTGTGGAAAATCTCT
AGCAGTGGCGCCCGAACAGGGACTTGAAAGCGAAAGGGAAACCAGAGGAGCTCTCTCGACGCAGGACTCG
GCTTGCTGAAGCGCGCACGGCAAGAGGCGAGGGGCGGCGACTGGTGAGTACGCCAAAAATTTTGACTAGC
GGAGGCTAGAAGGAGAGAGATGGGTGCGAGAGCGTCAGTATTAAGCGGGGGAGAATTAGATCGCGATGGG
AAAAAATTCGGTTAAGGCCAGGGGGAAAGAAAAAATATAAATTAAAACATATAGTATGGGCAAGCAGGGA
GCTAGAACGATTCGCAGTTAATCCTGGCCTGTTAGAAACATCAGAAGGCTGTAGACAAATACTGGGACAG
CTACAACCATCCCTTCAGACAGGATCAGAAGAACTTAGATCATTATATAATACAGTAGCAACCCTCTATT
GTGTGCATCAAAGGATAGAGATAAAAGACACCAAGGAAGCTTTAGACAAGATAGAGGAAGAGCAAAACAA
AAGTAAGACCACCGCACAGCAAGCGGCCGGCCGCTGATCTTCAGACCTGGAGGAGGAGATATGAGGGACA
ATTGGAGAAGTGAATTATATAAATATAAAGTAGTAAAAATTGAACCATTAGGAGTAGCACCCACCAAGGC
AAAGAGAAGAGTGGTGCAGAGAGAAAAAAGAGCAGTGGGAATAGGAGCTTTGTTCCTTGGGTTCTTGGGA
GCAGCAGGAAGCACTATGGGCGCAGCGTCAATGACGCTGACGGTACAGGCCAGACAATTATTGTCTGGTA
TAGTGCAGCAGCAGAACAATTTGCTGAGGGCTATTGAGGCGCAACAGCATCTGTTGCAACTCACAGTCTG
GGGCATCAAGCAGCTCCAGGCAAGAATCCTGGCTGTGGAAAGATACCTAAAGGATCAACAGCTCCTGGGG
ATTTGGGGTTGCTCTGGAAAACTCATTTGCACCACTGCTGTGCCTTGGAATGCTAGTTGGAGTAATAAAT
CTCTGGAACAGATTTGGAATCACACGACCTGGATGGAGTGGGACAGAGAAATTAACAATTACACAAGCTT
AATACACTCCTTAATTGAAGAATCGCAAAACCAGCAAGAAAAGAATGAACAAGAATTATTGGAATTAGAT
AAATGGGCAAGTTTGTGGAATTGGTTTAACATAACAAATTGGCTGTGGTATATAAAATTATTCATAATGA
TAGTAGGAGGCTTGGTAGGTTTAAGAATAGTTTTTGCTGTACTTTCTATAGTGAATAGAGTTAGGCAGGG
ATATTCACCATTATCGTTTCAGACCCACCTCCCAACCCCGAGGGGACCCGACAGGCCCGAAGGAATAGAA
GAAGAAGGTGGAGAGAGAGACAGAGACAGATCCATTCGATTAGTGAACGGATCTCGACGGTATCGCCTTT
AAAAGAAAAGGGGGGATTGGGGGGTACAGTGCAGGGGAAAGAATAGTAGACATAATAGCAACAGACATAC
AAACTAAAGAATTACAAAAACAAATTACAAAAATTCAAAATTTTCGGGTTTATTACAGGGACAGCAGAGA
TCCAGTTTATCGATGAGGCCCTTTCGTCTTCACTCGAGGTGCCCGTCAGTGGGCAGAGCGCACATCGCCC
ACAGTCCCCGAGAAGTTGGGGGGAGGGGTCGGCAATTGAACCGGTGCCTAGAGAAGGTGGCGCGGGGTAA
ACTGGGAAAGTGATGTCGTGTACTGGCTCCGCCTTTTTCCCGAGGGTGGGGGAGAACCGTATATAAGTGC
AGTAGTCGCCGTGAACGTTCTTTTTCGCAACGGGTTTGCCGCCAGAACACAGGTAAGTGCCGTGTGTGGT
TCCCGCGGGCCTGGCCTCTTTACGGGTTATGGCCCTTGCGTGCCTTGAATTACTTCCACCTGGCTGCAGT
ACGTGATTCTTGATCCCGAGCTTCGGGTTGGAAGTGGGTGGGAGAGTTCGAGGCCTTGCGCTTAAGGAGC
CCCTTCGCCTCGTGCTTGAGTTGAGGCCTGGCCTGGGCGCTGGGGCCGCCGCGTGCGAATCTGGTGGCAC
CTTCGCGCCTGTCTCGCTGCTTTCGATAAGTCTCTAGCCATTTAAAATTTTTGATGACCTGCTGCGACGC
TTTTTTTCTGGCAAGATAGTCTTGTAAATGCGGGCCAAGATCTGCACACTGGTATTTCGGTTTTTGGGGC
CGCGGGCGGCGACGGGGCCCGTGCGTCCCAGCGCACATGTTCGGCGAGGCGGGGCCTGCGAGCGCGGCCA
CCGAGAATCGGACGGGGGTAGTCTCAAGCTGGCCGGCCTGCTCTGGTGCCTGGCCTCGCGCCGCCGTGTA
TCGCCCCGCCCTGGGCGGCAAGGCTGGCCCGGTCGGCACCAGTTGCGTGAGCGGAAAGATGGCCGCTTCC
CGGCCCTGCTGCAGGGAGCTCAAAATGGAGGACGCGGCGCTCGGGAGAGCGGGCGGGTGAGTCACCCACA
CAAAGGAAAAGGGCCTTTCCGTCCTCAGCCGTCGCTTCATGTGACTCCACGGAGTACCGGGCGCCGTCCA
GGCACCTCGATTAGTTCTCGAGCTTTTGGAGTACGTCGTCTTTAGGTTGGGGGGAGGGGTTTTATGCGAT
GGAGTTTCCCCACACTGAGTGGGTGGAGACTGAAGTTAGGCCAGCTTGGCACTTGATGTAATTCTCCTTG
GAATTTGCCCTTTTTGAGTTTGGATCTTGGTTCATTCTCAAGCCTCAGACAGTGGTTCAAAGTTTTTTTC
TTCCATTTCAGGTGTCGTGAGGATCCACCATGGGCATGGCGCGACCACGGGGCGCGGGGCCCTGCAGCCC
CGGGTTGGAGCGGGCTCCGCGCCGGAGCGTCGGGGAGCTGCGCCTGCTCTTCGAAGCGCGCTGCGCCGCA
GTCGCCGCCGCAGCGGCCGCAGGGTCGGATCCACCGGTCATGGTGTCTAAGGGCGAAGAGCTGATCAAGG
AAAATATGCGTATGAAGGTGGTCATGGAAGGTTCGGTCAACGGCCACCAATTCAAATGCACAGGTGAAGG
AGAAGGCAGACCGTACGAGGGAGTGCAAACCATGAGGATCAAAGTCATCGAGGGAGGACCCCTGCCATTT
GCCTTTGACATTCTTGCCACGTCGTTCATGTATGGCAGCCGTACCTTTATCAAGTACCCGGCCGACATCC
CTGATTTCTTTAAACAGTCCTTTCCTGAGGGTTTTACTTGGGAAAGAGTTACGAGATACGAAGATGGTGG
AGTCGTCACCGTCACGCAGGACACCAGCCTTGAGGATGGCGAGCTCGTCTACAACGTCAAGGTCAGAGGG
GTAAACTTTCCCTCCAATGGTCCCGTGATGCAGAAGAAGACCAAGGGTTGGGAGCCTAATACAGAGATGA
TGTATCCAGCAGATGGTGGTCTGAGAGGATACACTGACATCGCACTGAAAGTTGATGGTGGTGGCCATCT
GCACTGCAACTTCGTGACAACTTACAGGTCAAAAAAGACCGTCGGGAACATCAAGATGCCCGGTGTCCAT
GCCGTTGATCACCGCCTGGAAAGGATCGAGGAGAGTGACAATGAAACCTACGTAGTGCAAAGAGAAGTGG
CAGTTGCCAAATACAGCAACCTTGGTGGTGGCATGGACGAGCTGTACAAGAGATCTCGAGCTCAAGCTTC
GAATTCTGGTAAAAAGAAGAAAAAGAAGTCAAAGACAAAGTGTGTAATTATGTAGGAATTCCTCGAGGGC
GGCCGCTCTAGAGTCGACGGGCCGCGGTAACAATTGTTAACTAACTTAAGCTAGCAACGGTTTCCCTCTA
GCGGGATCAATTCCGCCCCCCCCCCCTAACGTTACTGGCCGAAGCCGCTTGGAATAAGGCCGGTGTGCGT
TTGTCTATATGTTATTTTCCACCATATTGCCGTCTTTTGGCAATGTGAGGGCCCGGAAACCTGGCCCTGT
CTTCTTGACGAGCATTCCTAGGGGTCTTTCCCCTCTCGCCAAAGGAATGCAAGGTCTGTTGAATGTCGTG
AAGGAAGCAGTTCCTCTGGAAGCTTCTTGAAGACAAACAACGTCTGTAGCGACCCTTTGCAGGCAGCGGA
ACCCCCCACCTGGCGACAGGTGCCTCTGCGGCCAAAAGCCACGTGTATAAGATACACCTGCAAAGGCGGC
ACAACCCCAGTGCCACGTTGTGAGTTGGATAGTTGTGGAAAGAGTCAAATGGCTCTCCTCAAGCGTATTC
AACAAGGGGCTGAAGGATGCCCAGAAGGTACCCCATTGTATGGGATCTGATCTGGGGCCTCGGTGCACAT
GCTTTACATGTGTTTAGTCGAGGTTAAAAAAACGTCTAGGCCCCCCGAACCACGGGGACGTGGTTTTCCT
TTGAAAAACACGATAATACCATGACCGAGTACAAGCCCACGGTGCGCCTCGCCACCCGCGACGACGTCCC
CAGGGCCGTACGCACCCTCGCCGCCGCGTTCGCCGACTACCCCGCCACGCGCCACACCGTCGATCCGGAC
CGCCACATCGAGCGGGTCACCGAGCTGCAAGAACTCTTCCTCACGCGCGTCGGGCTCGACATCGGCAAGG
TGTGGGTCGCGGACGACGGCGCCGCGGTGGCGGTCTGGACCACGCCGGAGAGCGTCGAAGCGGGGGCGGT
GTTCGCCGAGATCGGCCCGCGCATGGCCGAGTTGAGCGGTTCCCGGCTGGCCGCGCAGCAACAGATGGAA
GGCCTCCTGGCGCCGCACCGGCCCAAGGAGCCCGCGTGGTTCCTGGCCACCGTCGGCGTCTCGCCCGACC
ACCAGGGCAAGGGTCTGGGCAGCGCCGTCGTGCTCCCCGGAGTGGAGGCGGCCGAGCGCGCCGGGGTGCC
CGCCTTCCTGGAGACCTCCGCGCCCCGCAACCTCCCCTTCTACGAGCGGCTCGGCTTCACCGTCACCGCC
GACGTCGAGGTGCCCGAAGGACCGCGCACCTGGTGCATGACCCGCAAGCCCGGTGCCTGACCCGGGCGGG
GCGCGTCTGGAACAATCAACCTCTGGATTACAAAATTTGTGAAAGATTGACTGGTATTCTTAACTATGTT
GCTCCTTTTACGCTATGTGGATACGCTGCTTTAATGCCTTTGTATCATGCTATTGCTTCCCGTATGGCTT
TCATTTTCTCCTCCTTGTATAAATCCTGGTTGCTGTCTCTTTATGAGGAGTTGTGGCCCGTTGTCAGGCA
ACGTGGCGTGGTGTGCACTGTGTTTGCTGACGCAACCCCCACTGGTTGGGGCATTGCCACCACCTGTCAG
CTCCTTTCCGGGACTTTCGCTTTCCCCCTCCCTATTGCCACGGCGGAACTCATCGCCGCCTGCCTTGCCC
GCTGCTGGACAGGGGCTCGGCTGTTGGGCACTGACAATTCCGTGGTGTTGTCGGGGAAGCTGACGTCCTT
TCCATGGCTGCTCGCCTGTGTTGCCACCTGGATTCTGCGCGGGACGTCCTTCTGCTACGTCCCTTCGGCC
CTCAATCCAGCGGACCTTCCTTCCCGCGGCCTGCTGCCGGCTCTGCGGCCTCTTCCGCGTCTTCGCCTTC
GCCCTCAGACGAGTCGGATCTCCCTTTGGGCCGCCTCCCCGCCTGGAATTAATTCTGCAGTCGAGACCTA
GAAAAACATGGAGCAATCACAAGTAGCAATACAGCAGCTACCAATGCTGATTGTGCCTGGCTAGAAGCAC
AAGAGGAGGAGGAGGTGGGTTTTCCAGTCACACCTCAGGTACCTTTAAGACCAATGACTTACAAGGCAGC
TGTAGATCTTAGCCACTTTTTAAAAGAAAAGAGGGGACTGGAAGGGCTAATTCACTCCCAACGAAGACAA
GATATCCTTGATCTGTGGATCTACCACACACAAGGCTACTTCCCTGATTAGCAGAACTACACACCAGGGC
CAGGGGTCAGATATCCACTGACCTTTGGATGGTGCTACAAGCTAGTACCAGTTGAGCCAGATAAGGTAGA
AGAGGCCAATAAAGGAGAGAACACCAGCTTGTTACACCCTGTGAGCCTGCATGGGATGGATGACCCGGAG
AGAGAAGTGTTAGAGTGGAGGTTTGACAGCCGCCTAGCATTTCATCACGTGGCCCGAGAGCTGCATCCGG
AGTACTTCAAGAACTGCTGATATCGAGCTTGCTACAAGGGACTTTCCGCTGGGGACTTTCCAGGGAGGCG
TGGCCTGGGCGGGACTGGGGAGTGGCGAGCCCTCAGATCCTGCATATAAGCAGCTGCTTTTTGCCTGTAC
TGGGTCTCTCTGGTTAGACCAGATCTGAGCCTGGGAGCTCTCTGGCTAACTAGGGAACCCACTGCTTAAG
CCTCAATAAAGCTTGCCTTGAGTGCTTCAAGTAGTGTGTGCCCGTCTGTTGTGTGACTCTGGTAACTAGA
GATCCCTCAGACCCTTTTAGTCAGTGTGGAAAATCTCTAGCAGTAGTAGTTCATGTCATCTTATTATTCA
GTATTTATAACTTGCAAAGAAATGAATATCAGAGAGTGAGAGGCCTTGACATTGCTAGCGTTTACCGTCG
ACCTCTAGCTAGAGCTTGGCGTAATCATGGTCATAGCTGTTTCCTGTGTGAAATTGTTATCCGCTCACAA
TTCCACACAACATACGAGCCGGAAGCATAAAGTGTAAAGCCTGGGGTGCCTAATGAGTGAGCTAACTCAC
ATTAATTGCGTTGCGCTCACTGCCCGCTTTCCAGTCGGGAAACCTGTCGTGCCAGCTGCATTAATGAATC
GGCCAACGCGCGGGGAGAGGCGGTTTGCGTATTGGGCGCTCTTCCGCTTCCTCGCTCACTGACTCGCTGC
GCTCGGTCGTTCGGCTGCGGCGAGCGGTATCAGCTCACTCAAAGGCGGTAATACGGTTATCCACAGAATC
AGGGGATAACGCAGGAAAGAACATGTGAGCAAAAGGCCAGCAAAAGGCCAGGAACCGTAAAAAGGCCGCG
TTGCTGGCGTTTTTCCATAGGCTCCGCCCCCCTGACGAGCATCACAAAAATCGACGCTCAAGTCAGAGGT
GGCGAAACCCGACAGGACTATAAAGATACCAGGCGTTTCCCCCTGGAAGCTCCCTCGTGCGCTCTCCTGT
TCCGACCCTGCCGCTTACCGGATACCTGTCCGCCTTTCTCCCTTCGGGAAGCGTGGCGCTTTCTCATAGC
TCACGCTGTAGGTATCTCAGTTCGGTGTAGGTCGTTCGCTCCAAGCTGGGCTGTGTGCACGAACCCCCCG
TTCAGCCCGACCGCTGCGCCTTATCCGGTAACTATCGTCTTGAGTCCAACCCGGTAAGACACGACTTATC
GCCACTGGCAGCAGCCACTGGTAACAGGATTAGCAGAGCGAGGTATGTAGGCGGTGCTACAGAGTTCTTG
AAGTGGTGGCCTAACTACGGCTACACTAGAAGAACAGTATTTGGTATCTGCGCTCTGCTGAAGCCAGTTA
CCTTCGGAAAAAGAGTTGGTAGCTCTTGATCCGGCAAACAAACCACCGCTGGTAGCGGTGGTTTTTTTGT
TTGCAAGCAGCAGATTACGCGCAGAAAAAAAGGATCTCAAGAAGATCCTTTGATCTTTTCTACGGGGTCT
GACGCTCAGTGGAACGAAAACTCACGTTAAGGGATTTTGGTCATGAGATTATCAAAAAGGATCTTCACCT
AGATCCTTTTAAATTAAAAATGAAGTTTTAAATCAATCTAAAGTATATATGAGTAAACTTGGTCTGACAG
TTACCAATGCTTAATCAGTGAGGCACCTATCTCAGCGATCTGTCTATTTCGTTCATCCATAGTTGCCTGA
CTCCCCGTCGTGTAGATAACTACGATACGGGAGGGCTTACCATCTGGCCCCAGTGCTGCAATGATACCGC
GAGACCCACGCTCACCGGCTCCAGATTTATCAGCAATAAACCAGCCAGCCGGAAGGGCCGAGCGCAGAAG
TGGTCCTGCAACTTTATCCGCCTCCATCCAGTCTATTAATTGTTGCCGGGAAGCTAGAGTAAGTAGTTCG
CCAGTTAATAGTTTGCGCAACGTTGTTGCCATTGCTACAGGCATCGTGGTGTCACGCTCGTCGTTTGGTA
TGGCTTCATTCAGCTCCGGTTCCCAACGATCAAGGCGAGTTACATGATCCCCCATGTTGTGCAAAAAAGC
GGTTAGCTCCTTCGGTCCTCCGATCGTTGTCAGAAGTAAGTTGGCCGCAGTGTTATCACTCATGGTTATG
GCAGCACTGCATAATTCTCTTACTGTCATGCCATCCGTAAGATGCTTTTCTGTGACTGGTGAGTACTCAA
CCAAGTCATTCTGAGAATAGTGTATGCGGCGACCGAGTTGCTCTTGCCCGGCGTCAATACGGGATAATAC
CGCGCCACATAGCAGAACTTTAAAAGTGCTCATCATTGGAAAACGTTCTTCGGGGCGAAAACTCTCAAGG
ATCTTACCGCTGTTGAGATCCAGTTCGATGTAACCCACTCGTGCACCCAACTGATCTTCAGCATCTTTTA
CTTTCACCAGCGTTTCTGGGTGAGCAAAAACAGGAAGGCAAAATGCCGCAAAAAAGGGAATAAGGGCGAC
ACGGAAATGTTGAATACTCATACTCTTCCTTTTTCAATATTATTGAAGCATTTATCAGGGTTATTGTCTC
ATGAGCGGATACATATTTGAATGTATTTAGAAAAATAAACAAATAGGGGTTCCGCGCACATTTCCCCGAA
AAGTGCCACCTGACGTCGACGGATCGGGAGATCAACTTGTTTATTGCAGCTTATAATGGTTACAAATAAA
GCAATAGCATCACAAATTTCACAAATAAAGCATTTTTTTCACTGCATTCTAGTTGTGGTTTGTCCAAACT
CATCAATGTATCTTATCATGTCTGGATCAACTGGATAACTCAAGCTAACCAAAATCATCCCAAACTTCCC
ACCCCATACCCTATTACCACTGCCAATTACCTGTGGTTTCATTTACTCTAAACCTGTGATTCCTCTGAAT
TATTTTCATTTTAAAGAAATTGTATTTGTTAAATATGTACTACAAACTTAGTAGT
Features (pLannotate 1.2.2; 26 found; start..end, strand, type, name):
    377..634     +  LTR            5' LTR (truncated): truncated 5' long terminal repeat (LTR) from HIV-1
    681..806     +  misc_feature   HIV-1 Ψ: packaging signal of human immunodeficiency virus type 1
    790..1128    +  CDS            HIV-1 gag (fragment): gag protein from human immunodeficiency virus 1; gag
   1303..1536    +  misc_feature   RRE: The Rev response element (RRE) of HIV-1 allows for Rev-dependent mRNA export from the nucleus to the cytoplasm.
   1913..2013    +  CDS            Rev (fragment): human immunodeficiency virus 1 (HIV-1) Rev protein; rev; enhances nuclear export of unspliced and incompletely spliced viral mRNAs
   2028..2143    +  misc_feature   cPPT/CTS: central polypurine tract and central termination sequence of HIV-1 (lacking the first T)
   2221..2432    +  promoter       EF-1α core promoter: core promoter for human elongation factor EF-1α
   2433..3371    +  intron         EF-1α intron A: intron upstream of the start codon of human EF-1α
   3381..3524    +  CDS            Itpka (fragment): IP3KA_MOUSE - Experimental evidence at protein level: Swiss-Prot protein existence level 1. From Mus musculus (Mouse).
   3540..4250    +  CDS            mRuby3: mRuby3 is a basic (constitutively fluorescent) red fluorescent protein published in 2016, derived from Entacmaea quadricolor. It has low acid sensitivity.
   4251..4278    +  misc_feature   MCS (fragment): multiple cloning site
   4277..4324    +  CDS            K-Ras (fragment): human small GTPase proto-oncoprotein
   4427..4988    +  misc_feature   IRES: internal ribosome entry site (IRES) of the encephalomyocarditis virus (EMCV)
   4991..5590    +  CDS            PuroR: puromycin N-acetyltransferase; pac from Streptomyces alboniger; confers resistance to puromycin
   5614..6202    +  misc_feature   WPRE: woodchuck hepatitis virus posttranscriptional regulatory element
   6219..6737    +  CDS            nef (fragment): NEF_HV1BR - Experimental evidence at protein level: Swiss-Prot protein existence level 1. Extracellular Nef protein targets CD4(+) T-lymphocytes for apoptosis by interacting with CXCR4 surface receptors (PubMed:14990729). From Human immunodeficiency virus type 1 group M subtype B (isolate BRU/LAI) (HIV-1).
   6785..7042    +  LTR            5' LTR (truncated): truncated 5' long terminal repeat (LTR) from HIV-1
   7194..7210    -  protein_bind   lac operator: The lac repressor binds to the lac operator to inhibit transcription in E. coli. This inhibition can be relieved by adding lactose or isopropyl-β-D-thiogalactopyranoside (IPTG). lac repressor encoded by lacI
   7218..7248    -  promoter       lac promoter: promoter for the E. coli lac operon
   7263..7284    -  protein_bind   CAP binding site: CAP binding activates transcription in the presence of cAMP. E. coli catabolite activator protein
   7297..7389    -  CDS            lacI (fragment): lac repressor; lacI; The lac repressor binds to the lac operator to inhibit transcription in E. coli. This inhibition can be relieved by adding lactose or isopropyl-β-D-thiogalactopyranoside (IPTG).
   7572..8160    -  rep_origin     ori: high-copy-number ColE1/pMB1/pBR322/pUC origin of replication
   8331..9191    -  CDS            AmpR: β-lactamase; bla; confers resistance to ampicillin, carbenicillin, and related antibiotics
   9192..9296    -  promoter       AmpR promoter: bla
   9344..9478    +  polyA_signal   SV40 poly(A) signal: SV40 polyadenylation signal
   9645..329     +  CDS            nef (fragment) (across the origin): NEF_HV1BR - Experimental evidence at protein level: Swiss-Prot protein existence level 1. Extracellular Nef protein targets CD4(+) T-lymphocytes for apoptosis by interacting with CXCR4 surface receptors (PubMed:14990729). From Human immunodeficiency virus type 1 group M subtype B (isolate BRU/LAI) (HIV-1).
