[The description below was written by a language model from this plasmid's Addgene catalogue record and pLannotate feature annotations shown in this document.]
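Description:
pLV-MPAct-mRuby3-IRES-Puro is an HIV-1-derived lentiviral transfer plasmid built on the CSII-EF backbone for stable expression of the MPAct sensor in mammalian cells. In bacteria it is maintained through a high-copy ColE1/pUC-type origin and selected with ampicillin via the β-lactamase gene. The viral portion is bounded by two annotated truncated HIV-1 LTRs and carries the Ψ packaging signal with an adjoining gag fragment, the Rev response element for Rev-dependent nuclear export of the genomic RNA, and the cPPT/CTS element that aids nuclear import and transduction. Residual nef and rev fragments are remnants of the parental viral sequence rather than functional genes. An SV40 poly(A) signal and lac promoter/operator remnants lie in the plasmid backbone outside the vector genome.

Expression is driven by the human EF-1α core promoter together with its intron A. The annotated open reading frame consists of a short Itpka fragment, mRuby3, a small linker derived from a multiple cloning site, and a short K-Ras fragment. The annotation matched the Itpka fragment to the mouse protein, whereas the catalogue lists rat and human as source species. Although the catalogue describes mRuby3 as a C-terminal tag, the feature table places it between the two targeting fragments. This arrangement fits a red fluorescent reporter that combines an actin-binding peptide with a K-Ras-derived membrane anchor, in line with the associated study of membrane-proximal F-actin, though the record does not spell out each fragment's role. Downstream, an EMCV IRES allows translation of puromycin N-acetyltransferase from the same transcript, so transduced cells can be selected with puromycin, and a WPRE enhances transcript expression. The construct is used to generate cell lines for live imaging of membrane-proximal actin during protrusion and migration.
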