Addgene plasmid #155231: pLV-MPAct-mRuby3-IRES-Puro
Purpose: lentiviral MPAct construct
Depositing lab: Tobias Meyer. Depositing organization: Stanford University. Publication: Membrane-proximal F-actin restricts local membrane protrusions and directs cell migration. Bisaria A, Hayer A, Garbett D, Cohen D, Meyer T. Science. 2020 Jun 12;368(6496):1205-1210. doi: 10.1126/science.aay7794. PubMed 32527825.
Backbone
  Vector backbone: CSII-EF
  Vector type: Lentiviral
  Selectable markers: Puromycin
Growth in bacteria
  Bacterial resistance: Ampicillin, 100 μg/mL
  Growth temperature: 30°C
  Growth strain: NEB Stable
  Copy number: High Copy
Gene/Insert
  Gene/Insert name: Lentiviral expression of MPAct-mRuby sensor
  Species: H. sapiens (human), R. norvegicus (rat)
  Tag / fusion protein: mRuby3 (C terminal on insert)
  Cloning method: Gibson Cloning
Terms and licenses: Academic/Nonprofit Terms; Industry Terms: Not Available to Industry
How to cite: pLV-MPAct-mRuby3-IRES-Puro was a gift from Tobias Meyer (Addgene plasmid # 155231 ; http://n2t.net/addgene:155231 ; RRID:Addgene_155231)
